>Addgene plasmid #35871 | Wnt3A STOP | depositor full sequence | sequence record 44137 | Wnt3A STOP sequence 3645 bps
CTTTCCTGCGTTATCCCCTGATTCTGTGGATAACCGTATTACCGCCTTTGAGTGAGCTGATACCGCTCGC
CGCAGCCGAACGACCGAGCGCAGCGAGTCAGTGAGCGAGGAAGCGGAAGAGCGCCCAATACGCAAACCGC
CTCTCCCCGCGCGTTGGCCGATTCATTAATGCAGCTGGCACGACAGGTTTCCCGACTGGAAAGCGGGCAG
TGAGCGCAACGCAATTAATACGCGTACCGCTAGCCAGGAAGAGTTTGTAGAAACGCAAAAAGGCCATCCG
TCAGGATGGCCTTCTGCTTAGTTTGATGCCTGGCAGTTTATGGCGGGCGTCCTGCCCGCCACCCTCCGGG
CCGTTGCTTCACAACGTTCAAATCCGCTCCCGGCGGATTTGTCCTACTCAGGAGAGCGTTCACCGACAAA
CAACAGATAAAACGAAAGGCCCAGTCTTCCGACTGAGCCTTTCGTTTTATTTGATGCCTGGCAGTTCCCT
ACTCTCGCGTTAACGCTAGCATGGATGTTTTCCCAGTCACGACGTTGTAAAACGACGGCCAGTCTTAAGC
TCGGGCCCCAAATAATGATTTTATTTTGACTGATAGTGACCTGTTCGTTGCAACAAATTGATGAGCAATG
CTTTTTTATAATGCCAACTTTGTACAAAAAAGCAGGCTCCGCGGCCGCCCCCTTCACCATGGCCCCACTC
GGATACTTCTTACTCCTCTGCAGCCTGAAGCAGGCTCTGGGCAGCTACCCGATCTGGTGGTCGCTGGCTG
TTGGGCCACAGTATTCCTCCCTGGGCTCGCAGCCCATCCTGTGTGCCAGCATCCCGGGCCTGGTCCCCAA
GCAGCTCCGCTTCTGCAGGAACTACGTGGAGATCATGCCCAGCGTGGCCGAGGGCATCAAGATTGGCATC
CAGGAGTGCCAGCACCAGTTCCGCGGCCGCCGGTGGAACTGCACCACCGTCCACGACAGCCTGGCCATCT
TCGGGCCCGTGCTGGACAAAGCTACCAGGGAGTCGGCCTTTGTCCACGCCATTGCCTCAGCCGGTGTGGC
CTTTGCAGTGACACGCTCATGTGCAGAAGGCACGGCCGCCATCTGTGGCTGCAGCAGCCGCCACCAGGGC
TCACCAGGCAAGGGCTGGAAGTGGGGTGGCTGTAGCGAGGACATCGAGTTTGGTGGGATGGTGTCTCGGG
AGTTCGCCGACGCCCGGGAGAACCGGCCAGATGCCCGCTCAGCCATGAACCGCCACAACAACGAGGCTGG
GCGCCAGGCCATCGCCAGCCACATGCACCTCAAGTGCAAGTGCCACGGGCTGTCGGGCAGCTGCGAGGTG
AAGACATGCTGGTGGTCGCAACCCGACTTCCGCGCCATCGGTGACTTCCTCAAGGACAAGTACGACAGCG
CCTCGGAGATGGTGGTGGAGAAGCACCGGGAGTCCCGCGGCTGGGTGGAGACCCTGCGGCCGCGCTACAC
CTACTTCAAGGTGCCCACGGAGCGCGACCTGGTCTACTACGAGGCCTCGCCCAACTTCTGCGAGCCCAAC
CCTGAGACGGGCTCCTTCGGCACGCGCGACCGCACCTGCAACGTCAGCTCGCACGGCATCGACGGCTGCG
ACCTGCTGTGCTGCGGCCGCGGCCACAACGCGCGAGCGGAGCGGCGCCGGGAGAAGTGCCGCTGCGTGTT
CCACTGGTGCTGCTACGTCAGCTGCCAGGAGTGCACGCGCGTCTACGACGTGCACACCTGCAAGTGAATT
CTGAAGGGTGGGCGCGCCGACCCAGCTTTCTTGTACAAAGTTGGCATTATAAGAAAGCATTGCTTATCAA
TTTGTTGCAACGAACAGGTCACTATCAGTCAAAATAAAATCATTATTTGCCATCCAGCTGATATCCCCTA
TAGTGAGTCGTATTACATGGTCATAGCTGTTTCCTGGCAGCTCTGGCCCGTGTCTCAAAATCTCTGATGT
TACATTGCACAAGATAAAAATATATCATCATGAACAATAAAACTGTCTGCTTACATAAACAGTAATACAA
GGGGTGTTATGAGCCATATTCAACGGGAAACGTCGAGGCCGCGATTAAATTCCAACATGGATGCTGATTT
ATATGGGTATAAATGGGCTCGCGATAATGTCGGGCAATCAGGTGCGACAATCTATCGCTTGTATGGGAAG
CCCGATGCGCCAGAGTTGTTTCTGAAACATGGCAAAGGTAGCGTTGCCAATGATGTTACAGATGAGATGG
TCAGACTAAACTGGCTGACGGAATTTATGCCTCTTCCGACCATCAAGCATTTTATCCGTACTCCTGATGA
TGCATGGTTACTCACCACTGCGATCCCCGGAAAAACAGCATTCCAGGTATTAGAAGAATATCCTGATTCA
GGTGAAAATATTGTTGATGCGCTGGCAGTGTTCCTGCGCCGGTTGCATTCGATTCCTGTTTGTAATTGTC
CTTTTAACAGCGATCGCGTATTTCGTCTCGCTCAGGCGCAATCACGAATGAATAACGGTTTGGTTGATGC
GAGTGATTTTGATGACGAGCGTAATGGCTGGCCTGTTGAACAAGTCTGGAAAGAAATGCATAAACTTTTG
CCATTCTCACCGGATTCAGTCGTCACTCATGGTGATTTCTCACTTGATAACCTTATTTTTGACGAGGGGA
AATTAATAGGTTGTATTGATGTTGGACGAGTCGGAATCGCAGACCGATACCAGGATCTTGCCATCCTATG
GAACTGCCTCGGTGAGTTTTCTCCTTCATTACAGAAACGGCTTTTTCAAAAATATGGTATTGATAATCCT
GATATGAATAAATTGCAGTTTCATTTGATGCTCGATGAGTTTTTCTAATCAGAATTGGTTAATTGGTTGT
AACACTGGCAGAGCATTACGCTGACTTGACGGGACGGCGCAAGCTCATGACCAAAATCCCTTAACGTGAG
TTACGCGTCGTTCCACTGAGCGTCAGACCCCGTAGAAAAGATCAAAGGATCTTCTTGAGATCCTTTTTTT
CTGCGCGTAATCTGCTGCTTGCAAACAAAAAAACCACCGCTACCAGCGGTGGTTTGTTTGCCGGATCAAG
AGCTACCAACTCTTTTTCCGAAGGTAACTGGCTTCAGCAGAGCGCAGATACCAAATACTGTCCTTCTAGT
GTAGCCGTAGTTAGGCCACCACTTCAAGAACTCTGTAGCACCGCCTACATACCTCGCTCTGCTAATCCTG
TTACCAGTGGCTGCTGCCAGTGGCGATAAGTCGTGTCTTACCGGGTTGGACTCAAGACGATAGTTACCGG
ATAAGGCGCAGCGGTCGGGCTGAACGGGGGGTTCGTGCACACAGCCCAGCTTGGAGCGAACGACCTACAC
CGAACTGAGATACCTACAGCGTGAGCATTGAGAAAGCGCCACGCTTCCCGAAGGGAGAAAGGCGGACAGG
TATCCGGTAAGCGGCAGGGTCGGAACAGGAGAGCGCACGAGGGAGCTTCCAGGGGGAAACGCCTGGTATC
TTTATAGTCCTGTCGGGTTTCGCCACCTCTGACTTGAGCGTCGATTTTTGTGATGCTCGTCAGGGGGGCG
GAGCCTATGGAAAAACGCCAGCAACGCGGCCTTTTTACGGTTCCTGGCCTTTTGCTGGCCTTTTGCTCAC
ATGTT
Features (pLannotate 1.2.2; 10 found; start..end, strand, type, name):
    121..213     +  CDS            lacI (fragment): lac repressor; lacI; The lac repressor binds to the lac operator to inhibit transcription in E. coli. This inhibition can be relieved by adding lactose or isopropyl-β-D-thiogalactopyranoside (IPTG).
    268..295     -  terminator     rrnB T2 terminator: transcription terminator T2 from the E. coli rrnB gene
    427..470     +  terminator     rrnB T1 terminator: Escherichia coli rrnB; transcription terminator T1 from the E. coli rrnB gene
    517..553     -  CDS            lacZα (fragment): LacZα fragment of β-galactosidase; lacZ fragment
    569..668     +  protein_bind   attL1: mutant version of attL; recombination site for the Gateway® LR reaction LR Clonase™
    689..1744    +  CDS            WNT3A: WNT3A_HUMAN - Experimental evidence at protein level: Swiss-Prot protein existence level 1. Ligand for members of the frizzled family of seven transmembrane receptors (Probable). Functions in the canonical Wnt signaling pathway that results in activation of transcription factors of the TCF/LEF family (PubMed:20093360, PubMed:21244856, PubMed:24841207, PubMed:26902720). Required for normal embryonic mesoderm development and formation of caudal somites. Required for normal morphogenesis of the developing neural tube (By similarity). Mediates self-renewal of the stem cells at the bottom on intest
   1770..1869    -  protein_bind   attL2: mutant version of attL; recombination site for the Gateway® LR reaction LR Clonase™
   1887..1905    -  promoter       T7 promoter: promoter for bacteriophage T7 RNA polymerase
   2039..2848    +  CDS            KanR: aminoglycoside phosphotransferase; aph(3')-Ia; confers resistance to kanamycin in bacteria or G418 (Geneticin®) in eukaryotes
   2995..3583    +  rep_origin     ori: high-copy-number ColE1/pMB1/pBR322/pUC origin of replication
