[The description below was written by a language model from this plasmid's Addgene catalogue record and pLannotate feature annotations shown in this document.]
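Description:
Wnt3A STOP is a Gateway entry clone built on the Invitrogen pENTR/D-TOPO backbone, carrying the human WNT3A open reading frame. It is a small bacterial plasmid of about 3.6 kb, maintained at high copy in E. coli through a ColE1/pUC-type origin and selected with kanamycin via the aminoglycoside phosphotransferase (KanR) gene. As an entry vector it has no eukaryotic promoter upstream of the insert and is not meant to express the protein itself. The only promoter annotated near the insert is a T7 promoter lying outside attL2 and pointing back toward the cassette. The rrnB T1 and T2 terminators upstream of attL1 insulate the insert from read-through transcription from the vector. The short lacI and lacZα fragments in the feature table are backbone remnants with no functional role.

The payload is the unmutated WNT3A coding sequence (roughly 1.06 kb), flanked by attL1 and attL2. These sites allow directional transfer of the ORF into any attR-containing destination vector by an LR Clonase reaction. WNT3A encodes a secreted ligand for Frizzled receptors that activates canonical Wnt signalling through TCF/LEF transcription factors. The "STOP" in the name presumably means that the ORF keeps its stop codon, so that destination vectors would yield untagged protein rather than a C-terminal fusion, although the record does not say this explicitly. The plasmid belongs to a uniform library of human Wnt expression constructs assembled to compare secretion and signalling activity across the Wnt family. It serves as the source clone for generating matched WNT3A expression vectors.
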