Addgene plasmid #35871: Wnt3A STOP
Depositing lab: Marian Waterman. Depositing organization: University of California, Irvine. Publication: A uniform human Wnt expression library reveals a shared secretory pathway and unique signaling activities. Najdi R, Proffitt K, Sprowl S, Kaur S, Yu J, Covey TM, Virshup DM, Waterman ML. Differentiation. 2012 Sep;84(2):203-13. doi: 10.1016/j.diff.2012.06.004. Epub 2012 Jul 9. PubMed 22784633.
Backbone
  Vector backbone: pENTR/D-TOPO
  Backbone manufacturer: Invitrogen
  Backbone size w/o insert (bp): 2580
  Vector type: Entry Vector
Growth in bacteria
  Bacterial resistance: Kanamycin, 50 μg/mL
  Growth temperature: 37°C
  Growth strain: DH5alpha
  Copy number: High Copy
Gene/Insert
  Gene/Insert name: Wnt3A (alt name: Wnt3A)
  Species: H. sapiens (human)
  Insert size (bp): 1065
  Mutation: None
  Entrez Gene: WNT3A
  Cloning method: Restriction Enzyme
  Sequencing primers: 5′ M13 (-20)-FWD; 3′ M13-Reverse
Terms and licenses: Academic/Nonprofit Terms; Industry Terms: Not Available to Industry
How to cite: Wnt3A STOP was a gift from Marian Waterman (Addgene plasmid # 35871 ; http://n2t.net/addgene:35871 ; RRID:Addgene_35871)
