>Addgene plasmid #35871 | Wnt3A STOP | addgene partial sequence | sequence record 44570 | M13rev
TCAGCTGGATGGCAAATAATGATTTTATTTTGACTGATAGTGACCTGTTCGTTGCAACAAATTGATAAGC
AATGCTTTCTTATAATGCCAACTTTGTACAAGAAAGCTGGGTCGGCGCGCCCACCCTTCAGAATTCACTT
GCAGGTGTGCACGTCGTAGACGCGCGTGCACTCCTGGCAGCTGACGTAGCAGCACCAGTGGAACACGCAG
CGGCACTTCTCCCGGCGCCGCTCCGCTCGCGCGTTGTGGCCGCGGCCGCAGCACAGCAGGTCGCAGCCGT
CGATGCCGTGCGAGCTGACGTTGCAGGTGCGGTCGCGCGTGCCGAAGGAGCCCGTCTCAGGGTTGGGCTC
GCAGAAGTTGGGCGAGGCCTCGTAGTAGACCAGGTCGCGCTCCGTGGGCACCTTGAAGTAGGTGTAGCGC
GGCCGCAGGGTCTCCACCCAGCCGCGGGACTCCCGGTGCTTCTCCACCACCATCTCCGAGGCGCTGTCGT
ACTTGTCCTTGAGGAAGTCACCGATGGCGCGGAAGTCGGGTTGCGACCACCAGCATGTCTTCACCTCGCA
GCTGCCCGACAGCCCGTGGCACTTGCACTTGAGGTGCATGTGGCTGGCGATGGCCTGGCGCCCAGCCTCG
TTGTTGTGGCGGTTCATGGCTGAGCGGGCATCTGGCCGGTTCTCCCGGGCGTCGGCGAACTCCCGAGACA
CCATCCCACCAAACTCGATGTCCTCGCTACAGCCACCCCACTTCCAGCCCTTGCCTGGTGAGCCCTGGTG
GCGGCTGCTGCAGCCACAGATGGCGGCCGTGCCTTCTGCACATGAGCGTGTCACTGCAAAGGCCACACCG
GCTGAGGCAATGGCGTGGACAAAAG
